>Addgene plasmid #202248 | pBC160 | addgene full sequence | sequence record 418912 | Addgene NGS Result
TTAATTAAAGCGGATAACAATTTCACACAGGAGGCCGCCTAGGCCGCGGCCGCGCGAATTTGCCGAATTC
GGATCCGGAGGGAGTGTGGGCGGACAATAAAGTCTTAAACTGAACAAAATAGATCTAAACTATGACAATA
AAGTCTTAAACTAGACAGAATAGTTGTAAACTGAAATCAGTCCAGTTATGCTGTGAAAAAGCATACTGGA
CTTTTGTTATGGCTAAAGCAAACTCTTCATTTTCTGAAGTGCAAATTGCCCGTCGTATTAAAGAGGGGCG
TGGCGCTGCAAGAATTCAAGCTTGGAGGACTCCTGTTGATAGATCCAGTAATGACCTCAGAACTCCATCT
GGATTTGTTCAGAACGCTCGGTTGCCGCCGGGCGTTTTTTATTGGTGAGAATCCAAGCTAGACTGCGATG
AGTGGCAGGGCGGGGCGTAATTTCTTAAGGCAGTTATTGGTGCCCTTAAACGCCTGGGGTAATGACTCTC
TAGCTTGAGGCATCAAATAAAACGAAAGGCTCAGTCGAAAGACTGGGCCTTTCGTTTTATCTGTTGTTTG
TCGGTGAACGCTCTCCTGAGTAGGACAAATCCGCCCGCCGCTGCAAGAATTCAAGCTTGGAGGAAGTTCC
TATACTTTCTAGAGAATAGGAACTTCGGAATAGGAACTTCAAGATCCCCTGATTCCCTTTGTCAACAGCA
ATGGATCGAATTGACATAAGCCTGTTCGGTTCGTAAACTGTAATGCAAGTAGCGTATGCGCTCACGCAAC
TGGTCCAGAACCTTGACCGAACGCAGCGGTGGTAACGGCGCAGTGGCGGTTTTCATGGCTTGTTATGACT
GTTTTTTTGTACAGTCTATGCCTCGGGCATCCAAGCAGCAAGCGCGTTACGCCGTGGGTCGATGTTTGAT
GTTATGGAGCAGCAACGATGTTACGCAGCAGCAACGATGTTACGCAGCAGGGCAGTCGCCCTAAAACAAA
GTTAGGTGGCTCAAGTATGGGCATCATTCGCACATGTAGGCTCGGCCCTGACCAAGTCAAATCCATGCGG
GCTGCTCTTGATCTTTTCGGTCGTGAGTTCGGAGACGTAGCCACCTACTCCCAACATCAGCCGGACTCCG
ATTACCTCGGGAACTTGCTCCGTAGTAAGACATTCATCGCGCTTGCTGCCTTCGACCAAGAAGCGGTTGT
TGGCGCTCTCGCGGCTTACGTTCTGCCCAAGTTTGAGCAGCCGCGTAGTGAGATCTATATCTATGATCTC
GCAGTCTCCGGCGAGCACCGGAGGCAGGGCATTGCCACCGCGCTCATCAATCTCCTCAAGCATGAGGCCA
ACGCGCTTGGTGCTTATGTGATCTACGTGCAAGCAGATTACGGTGACGATCCCGCAGTGGCTCTCTATAC
AAAGTTGGGCATACGGGAAGAAGTGATGCACTTTGATATCGACCCAAGTACCGCCACCTAACAATTCGTT
CAAGCCGAGATCGGCTTCCCGGCCGCGGAGTTGTTCGGTAAATTGTCACAACGCCGCGGCCAATTCGATC
TAGAATTCCATTGAGTAAGTTTTTAAGCACATCAGCTTCAAAAGCGCTCTGAAGTTCCTATACTTTCTAG
AGAATAGGAACTTCGGAATAGGTACTTCCGCTACTAGAATTCGAGCGGGGAATTCTTGACAATTAATCAT
CGGCTCGTATAATGTGTGGAATTGTGAGCGGATAACAATTTTCACACAGGAAACAGCTAAATGACCATGA
TTACGCCAAGCTTGCATGCCTGCAGGTCGACTCTAGAGGATCCACGGGTACCGGTCGCCACCATGGCTCT
TTCAAACAAGTTTATCGGAGATGACATGAAAATGACCTACCATATGGATGGCTGTGTCAATGGGCATTAC
TTTACCGTCAAAGGTGAAGGCAGCGGGAAGCCATACGAAGGGACGCAGACCTCGACTTTTAAAGTCACCA
TGGCCAACGGTGGGCCCCTTGCATTCTCCTTTGACATACTATCTACAGTGTTCATGTATGGAAATCGATG
CTTTACTGCGTATCCTACCAGTATGCCCGACTATTTCAAACAAGCATTTCCTGACGGAATGTCATATGAA
AGGACTTTTACCTATGAAGATGGAGGAGTTGCTACAGCCAGTTGGGAAATAAGCCTTAAAGGCAACTGCT
TTGAGCACAAATCCACGTTTCATGGAGTGAACTTTCCTGCTGATGGACCTGTGATGGCGAAGATGACAAC
TGGTTGGGACCCATCTTTTGAGAAAATGACTGTCTGCGATGGAATATTGAAGGGTGATGTCACCGCGTTC
CTCATGCTGCAAGGAGGTGGCAATTACAGATGCCAATTCCACACTTCTTACAAGACAAAAAAACCGGTGA
CGATGCCACCAAACCATGCGGTGGAACATCGCATTGCGAGGACCGACCTTGACAAAGGTGGCAACAGTGT
TCAGCTGACGGAGCACGCTGTTGCACATATAACCTCTGTTGTCCCTTTCGCTTAATTAGCTGAGCTTGGA
CTCCTGTTGATAGATCCAGTAATGACCTCAGAACTCCATCTGGATTTGTTCAGAACGCTCGGTTGCCGCC
GGGCGTTTTTTATTGGTGAGAATCTCCCGCTTTACGAATTCCCATGGGGAGCATGCGGAGTTACGTCATC
CCCACCTTCCGCTGCGTTCTTCATCGATGCCCGCTTAGTGATATGCTTAAAACTCCAAGCACAGCCTTCT
CCCCTCGCCAGCAGGAGGCCGAACTGTCTAGTCATCATTAATGCGGAGATATATCCCACTCCTCGCCGAG
GCTGCCATTATGCGGAGATATATCCCACTCCTCGCCGAGGCTGCCATAATGTGTAAAGGAACACGTGAAT
AGGATCAGTTAGTCATTGGGGATGCTGGTTGTCATTGCCCCTCCTTCCTCTAAGTGATAAGGTTACTTCC
TCTAAATGACCAAGCAGGGTATCTAATCCTGTTAACGCTCGCTCAGAGAATTCGCATGCGGAGTCGAGGG
AGAACCAGATAAGTGAAATCTAGTTCCAAACTATTTTGTCATTTTTAATTTTCGTATTAGCTTACGACGC
TACACCCAGTTCCCATCTATTTTGTCACTCTTCCCTAAATAATCCTTAAAAACTCCATTTCCACCCCTCC
CAGTTCCCAACTATTTTGTCCGCCCACACGCTGAGCGAATTCCACGCTTGTGGAATTCCTCGAGGGAGTT
CACATATACCTGCCGTTCACTATTATTTAGTGAAATGAGATATTATGATATTTTCTGAATTGTGATTAAA
AAGGCAACTTTATGCCCATGCAACAGAAACTATAAAAAATACAGAGAATGAAAAGAAACAGATAGATTTT
TTAGTTCTTTAGGCCCGTAGTCTGCAAATCCTTTTATGATTTTCTATCAAACAAAAGAGGAAAATAGACC
AGTTGCAATCCAAACGAGAGTCTAATAGAATGAGGTCGAAAAGTAAATCGCGCGGGTTTGTTACTGATAA
AGCAGGCAAGACCTAAAATGTGTAAAGGGCAAAGTGTATACTTTGGCGTCACCCCTTACATATTTTAGGT
CTTTTTTTATTGTGCGTAACTAACTTGCCATCTTCAAACAGGAGGGCTGGAAGAAGCAGACCGCTAACAC
AGTACATAAAAAAGGAGACATGAACGATGAACATCAAAAAGTTTGCAAAACAAGCAACAGTATTAACCTT
TACTACCGCACTGCTGGCAGGAGGCGCAACTCAAGCGTTTGCGAAAGAAACGAACCAAAAGCCATATAAG
GAAACATACGGCATTTCCCATATTACACGCCATGATATGCTGCAAATCCCTGAACAGCAAAAAAATGAAA
AATATCAAGTTCCTGAATTCGATTCGTCCACAATTAAAAATATCTCTTCTGCAAAAGGCCTGGACGTTTG
GGACAGCTGGCCATTACAAAACGCTGACGGCACTGTCGCAAACTATCACGGCTACCACATCGTCTTTGCA
TTAGCCGGAGATCCTAAAAATGCGGATGACACATCGATTTACATGTTCTATCAAAAAGTCGGCGAAACTT
CTATTGACAGCTGGAAAAACGCTGGCCGCGTCTTTAAAGACAGCGACAAATTCGATGCAAATGATTCTAT
CCTAAAAGACCAAACACAAGAATGGTCAGGTTCAGCCACATTTACATCTGACGGAAAAATCCGTTTATTC
TACACTGATTTCTCCGGTAAACATTACGGCAAACAAACACTGACAACTGCACAAGTTAACGTATCAGCAT
CAGACAGCTCTTTGAACATCAACGGTGTAGAGGATTATAAATCAATCTTTGACGGTGACGGAAAAACGTA
TCAAAATGTACAGCAGTTCATCGATGAAGGCAACTACAGCTCAGGCGACAACCATACGCTGAGAGATCCT
CACTACGTAGAAGATAAAGGCCACAAATACTTAGTATTTGAAGCAAACACTGGAACTGAAGATGGCTACC
AAGGCGAAGAATCTTTATTTAACAAAGCATACTATGGCAAAAGCACATCATTCTTCCGTCAAGAAAGTCA
AAAACTTCTGCAAAGCGATAAAAAACGCACGGCTGAGTTAGCAAACGGCGCTCTCGGTATGATTGAGCTA
AACGATGATTACACACTGAAAAAAGTGATGAAACCGCTGATTGCATCTAACACAGTAACAGATGAAATTG
AACGCGCGAACGTCTTTAAAATGAACGGCAAATGGTACCTGTTCACTGACTCCCGCGGATCAAAAATGAC
GATTGACGGCATTACGTCTAACGATATTTACATGCTTGGTTATGTTTCTAATTCTTTAACTGGCCCATAC
AAGCCGCTGAACAAAACTGGCCTTGTGTTAAAAATGGATCTTGATCCTAACGATGTAACCTTTACTTACT
CACACTTCGCTGTACCTCAAGCGAAAGGAAACAATGTCGTGATTACAAGCTATATGACAAACAGAGGATT
CTACGCAGACAAACAATCAACGTTTGCGCCAAGCTTCCTGCTGAACATCAAAGGCAAGAAAACATCTGTT
GTCAAAGACAGCATCCTTGAACAAGGACAATTAACAGTTAACAAATAAATTCGCTGAGCGAGGATGCACA
TGTGACCGAGGGAAGCTTGCGGCCGCGTCGTGACTGGGAAAACCCTGGCGACTAGTCTTGGACTCCTGTT
GATAGATCCAGTAATGACCTCAGAACTCCATCTGGATTTGTTCAGAACGCTCGGTTGCCGCCGGGCGTTT
TTTATTGGTGAGAATCCAGGGGTCCCCAATAATTACGATTTAAATTTGTGTCTCAAAATCTCTGATGTTA
CATTGCACAAGATAAAAATATATCATCATGAACAATAAAACTGTCTGCTTACATAAACAGTAATACAAGG
GGTGTTATGAGCCATATTCAGCGTGAAACGAGCTGTAGCCGTCCGCGTCTGAACAGCAACATGGATGCGG
ATCTGTATGGCTATAAATGGGCGCGTGATAACGTGGGTCAGAGCGGCGCGACCATTTATCGTCTGTATGG
CAAACCGGATGCGCCGGAACTGTTTCTGAAACATGGCAAAGGCAGCGTGGCGAACGATGTGACCGATGAA
ATGGTGCGTCTGAACTGGCTGACCGAATTTATGCCGCTGCCGACCATTAAACATTTTATTCGCACCCCGG
ATGATGCGTGGCTGCTGACCACCGCGATTCCGGGCAAAACCGCGTTTCAGGTGCTGGAAGAATATCCGGA
TAGCGGCGAAAACATTGTGGATGCGCTGGCCGTGTTTCTGCGTCGTCTGCATAGCATTCCGGTGTGCAAC
TGCCCGTTTAACAGCGATCGTGTGTTTCGTCTGGCCCAGGCGCAGAGCCGTATGAACAACGGCCTGGTGG
ATGCGAGCGATTTTGATGATGAACGTAACGGCTGGCCGGTGGAACAGGTGTGGAAAGAAATGCATAAACT
GCTGCCGTTTAGCCCGGATAGCGTGGTGACCCACGGCGATTTTAGCCTGGATAACCTGATTTTCGATGAA
GGCAAACTGATTGGCTGCATTGATGTGGGCCGTGTGGGCATTGCGGATCGTTATCAGGATCTGGCCATTC
TGTGGAACTGCCTGGGCGAATTTAGCCCGAGCCTGCAAAAACGTCTGTTTCAGAAATATGGCATTGATAA
TCCGGATATGAACAAACTGCAATTTCATCTGATGCTGGATGAATTTTTCTAATAATTAATTGGACCGCGG
TCCGCGCGTTGTCCTTTTCCGCTGCATAACCCTGCTTCGGGGTCATTATAGCGATTTTTTCGGTATATCC
ATCCTTTTTCGCACGATATACAGGATTTTGCCAAAGGGTTCGTGTAGACTTTCCTTGGTGTATCCAACGG
CGTCAGCCGGGCAGGATAGGTGAAGTAGGCCCACCCGCGAGCGGGTGTTCCTTCTTCACTGTCCCTTATT
CGCACCTGGCGGTGCTCAACGGGAATCCTGCTCTGCGAGGCTGGCCGTAGGCCGGCCGATCTGAAGATCA
GCAGTTCAACCTGTTGATAGTACGTACTAAGCTCTCATGTTTCACGTACTAAGCTCTCATGTTTAACGTA
CTAAGCTCTCATGTTTAACGAACTAAACCCTCATGGCTAACGTACTAAGCTCTCATGGCTAACGTACTAA
GCTCTCATGTTTCACGTACTAAGCTCTCATGTTTGAACAATAAAATTAATATAAATCAGCAACTTAAATA
GCCTCTAAGGTTTTAAGTTTTATAAGAAAAAAAAGAATATATAAGGCTTTTAAAGCCTTTAAGGTTTAAC
GGTTGTGGACAACAAGCCAGGGATGTAACGCACTGAGAAGCCCTTAGAGCCTCTCAAAGCAATTTTGAGT
GACACAGGAACACTTAACGGCTGACATGGGGCGCGCCCAGCTGTCTAGGGCGGCGGATTTGTCCTACTCA
GGAGAGCGTTCACCGACAAACAACAGATAAAACGAAAGGCCCAGTCTTTCGACTGAGCCTTTCGTTTTAT
TTGATGCCT
Features (pLannotate 1.2.2; 22 found; start..end, strand, type, name):
     85..284     -  mobile_element Tn7R (fragment): mini-Tn7 element (right end of the Tn7 transposon) Tn7
    308..402     +  terminator     lambda t0 terminator: transcription terminator from phage lambda
    412..441     +  CDS            CmR (fragment): chloramphenicol acetyltransferase confers resistance to chloramphenicol
    504..590     +  terminator     rrnB T1 terminator: Escherichia coli rrnB; transcription terminator T1 from the E. coli rrnB gene
    623..670     -  protein_bind   FRT: FLP-mediated recombination occurs in the 8-bp core sequence TCTAGAAA (Turan and Bode, 2011). FLP recombinase from the Saccharomyces cerevisiae 2μ plasmid
    711..739     +  promoter       Pc promoter: intI1 (promoter lies within the coding sequence); class 1 integron promoter
    928..1461    +  CDS            GmR: gentamycin acetyltransferase; aacC1; confers resistance to gentamycin
   1591..1624    -  protein_bind   FRT (minimal): supports FLP-mediated excision but not integration (Turan and Bode, 2011) FLP recombinase from the Saccharomyces cerevisiae 2μ plasmid
   1666..1694    +  promoter       tac promoter: strong E. coli promoter; hybrid between the trp and lac UV5 promoters
   1702..1718    +  protein_bind   lac operator: The lac repressor binds to the lac operator to inhibit transcription in E. coli. This inhibition can be relieved by adding lactose or isopropyl-β-D-thiogalactopyranoside (IPTG). lac repressor encoded by lacI
   1758..1803    -  misc_feature   MCS (fragment): pUC18/19 multiple cloning site
   1813..2499    +  CDS            amCyan1: amCyan1 is a basic (constitutively fluorescent) cyan fluorescent protein, derived from Anemonia majano.
   2519..2613    +  terminator     lambda t0 terminator: transcription terminator from phage lambda
   3013..3178    -  mobile_element Tn7L: mini-Tn7 element (left end of the Tn7 transposon) Tn7
   3221..3666    +  promoter       sacB promoter: sacR; sacB promoter and control region
   3667..5088    +  CDS            SacB: secreted levansucrase that renders bacterial growth sensitive to sucrose; Bacillus subtilis sacB; negative selection marker
   5136..5160    +  CDS            lacZα (fragment): LacZα fragment of β-galactosidase; lacZ fragment
   5171..5265    +  terminator     lambda t0 terminator: transcription terminator from phage lambda
   5397..6209    +  CDS            aphA1: KKA1_ECOLX - Also known as nptI. Protein inferred from homology: Swiss-Prot protein existence level 3. Resistance to kanamycin and structurally-related aminoglycosides, including amikacin. From Escherichia coli.
   6379..6487    +  oriT           oriT: incP origin of transfer
   6498..6886    +  rep_origin     R6K γ ori: γ replication origin from E. coli plasmid R6K; requires the R6K initiator protein pi for replication
   6917..7003    -  terminator     rrnB T1 terminator: Escherichia coli rrnB; transcription terminator T1 from the E. coli rrnB gene
