[The description below was written by a language model from this plasmid's Addgene catalogue record and pLannotate feature annotations shown in this document.]
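Description:
pBC160 is a 7,009-nt mini-Tn7 delivery plasmid, described as a "Level 2" assembly built on the pBCC087 backbone, for placing a strain-specific synthetic DNA barcode (bc187) into a bacterial chromosome by Tn7 transposition. It replicates from the R6K γ origin, which depends on the pi initiator protein, so it is maintained at low copy only in pir-positive E. coli hosts such as the diaminopimelic acid-auxotrophic strain BW29427. In recipients lacking pi it behaves as a suicide vector. The backbone also carries a kanamycin resistance gene (aphA1), an incP oriT that allows conjugative mobilisation, and a sacB cassette with its native promoter, which confers sucrose sensitivity and can be used to counter-select cells retaining the plasmid.

The transposable payload lies between the Tn7R and Tn7L ends. It contains a gentamicin acetyltransferase gene (aacC1) driven by the class 1 integron Pc promoter. This gene is flanked by FRT sites, so the marker could in principle be excised by FLP recombinase after integration. Next comes an amCyan1 cyan fluorescent protein gene under a tac promoter with a lac operator. Lambda t0 and rrnB T1 terminators insulate the cassettes. The barcode itself is not annotated in the feature table. The unannotated stretch between the amCyan1 terminator and Tn7L is a plausible location for it, but the record does not confirm this. No Tn7 transposase genes are annotated, so transposase is presumably supplied separately. According to the associated publication title, such chromosomal barcodes are used to track near-isogenic bacterial strains simultaneously in plant microbiota, with the fluorescent marker providing an additional readout.
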