Addgene plasmid #202248: pBC160
Purpose: Level 2 for strain-specific barcode DNA tag with bc187 through Tn7 bacterial insertion, Gentamicin selectable marker and AmCyan1 fluorescent marker
Depositing lab: Paul Schulze-Lefert. Depositing organization: Max Planck Institute for Plant Breeding Research. Publication: Chromosomal barcodes for simultaneous tracking of near-isogenic bacterial strains in plant microbiota. Ordon J, Thouin J, Nakano RT, Ma KW, Zhang P, Huettel B, Garrido-Oter R, Schulze-Lefert P. Nat Microbiol. 2024 Apr;9(4):1117-1129. doi: 10.1038/s41564-024-01619-8. Epub 2024 Mar 19. PubMed 38503974.
Backbone
  Vector backbone: pBCC087
  Vector type: Bacterial Expression
  Selectable markers: Gentamicin
Growth in bacteria
  Bacterial resistance: Kan + DAP
  Growth temperature: 37°C
  Growth strain: E.coli BW29427
  Growth instructions: Requires media that contains DAP. A supplement
  Copy number: Low Copy
Gene/Insert
  Gene/Insert name: bc187
  Species: Synthetic
  Cloning method: Restriction Enzyme; 5′ cloning site unknown (unknown if destroyed)
Terms and licenses: Academic/Nonprofit Terms; Industry Terms: Not Available to Industry
Depositor comments: This plasmid can be transformed into E. coli BW29427 supplemented with 50 µg/mL of diaminopimelic acid (DAP) or any Pir1 strain. Please visit https://doi.org/10.1101/2023.04.20.537712 for bioRxiv preprint.
How to cite: pBC160 was a gift from Paul Schulze-Lefert (Addgene plasmid # 202248 ; http://n2t.net/addgene:202248 ; RRID:Addgene_202248)
